Addgene plasmid #78924: pEGFP-RNF138-delta 189-215
Purpose: Mammalian expression of RNF138 with delta 189-215 and an EGFP fusion
Depositing lab: Michael Hendzel. Depositing organization: University of Alberta. Publication: The RNF138 E3 ligase displaces Ku to promote DNA end resection and regulate DNA repair pathway choice. Ismail IH, Gagne JP, Genois MM, Strickfaden H, McDonald D, Xu Z, Poirier GG, Masson JY, Hendzel MJ. Nat Cell Biol. 2015 Nov;17(11):1446-57. doi: 10.1038/ncb3259. Epub 2015 Oct 26. PubMed 26502055.
Backbone
  Vector backbone: pEGFP-C1
  Backbone manufacturer: Clontech
  Backbone size w/o insert (bp): 4700
  Vector type: Mammalian Expression
  Selectable markers: Neomycin (select with G418)
Growth in bacteria
  Bacterial resistance: Kanamycin, 50 μg/mL
  Growth temperature: 37°C
  Growth strain: DH5alpha
  Copy number: High Copy
Gene/Insert
  Gene/Insert name: RNF138
  Species: H. sapiens (human)
  Mutation: delta 189-215
  Entrez Gene: RNF138 (a.k.a. HSD-4, NARF, STRIN, hNARF)
  Promoter: CMV
  Tag / fusion protein: EGFP (N terminal on backbone)
  Cloning method: Restriction Enzyme; 5′ cloning site EcoRI (unknown if destroyed); 3′ cloning site SalI (unknown if destroyed)
  Sequencing primers: 5′ CMV-F; 3′ SV40pA-R
Terms and licenses: Academic/Nonprofit Terms; Industry Terms: Not Available to Industry
How to cite: pEGFP-RNF138-delta 189-215 was a gift from Michael Hendzel (Addgene plasmid # 78924 ; http://n2t.net/addgene:78924 ; RRID:Addgene_78924)
