[The description below was written by a language model from this plasmid's Addgene catalogue record.]
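Description:
pEGFP-RNF138-delta 189-215 is a mammalian expression plasmid built on the Clontech pEGFP-C1 backbone (about 4.7 kb without insert). It is maintained in E. coli as a high-copy plasmid under kanamycin selection. The same backbone provides neomycin resistance, so transfected mammalian cells can be selected with G418 if stable expression is wanted.

The insert is human RNF138 (also known as NARF, STRIN or HSD-4), an E3 ubiquitin ligase, carrying an internal deletion of residues 189-215. It was cloned by restriction digestion between the EcoRI and SalI sites of the polylinker; the record does not say whether these sites survived cloning. In the C1 configuration the EGFP coding sequence lies upstream of the cloning site, so the CMV promoter drives a single fusion protein with EGFP at the N terminus of the truncated RNF138. The listed SV40 poly(A) reverse sequencing primer implies that transcripts end at an SV40 polyadenylation signal. No feature table is provided, so the exact junctions, linker and other backbone elements cannot be confirmed here.

The stated purpose is mammalian expression of the deletion mutant as an EGFP fusion, which allows the protein to be visualised in live or fixed cells by fluorescence. The associated study concerns the role of RNF138 in displacing Ku from DNA ends to promote end resection and influence DNA double-strand break repair pathway choice. This fits use of the construct as one of a set of domain-deletion mutants compared with wild-type RNF138. The record does not state which domain or function the deleted region 189-215 corresponds to.
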