>Addgene plasmid #78924 | pEGFP-RNF138-delta 189-215 | addgene partial sequence | sequence record 150382 | EGFP-C 5'-CATGGTCCTGCTGGAGTTCGTG-3'
AGTCCGGACTCAGATCTCGAGCTCAAGCTTCGAATTCTATGGCCGAGGACCTCTCTGCGGCCACGTCCTA
CACCGAAGATGATTTCTACTGCCCCGTCTGTCAGGAGGTGCTCAAAACGCCCGTGCGGACCACGGCCTGT
CAGCACGTTTTCTGTAGAAAATGTTTCCTGACTGCAATGAGGGAAAGCGGAGCACATTGTCCCCTATGTC
GTGGAAATGTGACTAGAAGAGAGAGAGCATGTCCTGAACGGGCCTTAGACCTTGAAAATATAATGAGGAA
GTTTTCTGGTAGCTGCAGATGCTGTGCAAAACAGATTAAATTCTATCGCATGAGACATCATTACAAATCT
TGTAAGAAGTATCAGGATGAATATGGTGTTTCTTCTATCATTCCAAACTTTCAGATCTCTCAAGATTCAG
TAGGGAACAGCAATAGGAGTGAAACATCCACATCTGATAACACAGAAACTTACCAAGAGAATACAAGTTC
TTCTGGTCATCCTACTTTTAAGTGTCCCCTGTGTCAAGAATCAAATTTTACCAGACAGCGTTTACTGGAT
CACTGTAACAGTAATCACCTATTTCAGATAGTTCCTGTGACACAATTTGATTATGGAGAATTTGTGAATC
TTCAGCTAGATGAAGAAACCCAATACCAAACTGCTGTTGAAGAATCTTTTCAAGTAAACATCTGAGTCGA
CGGTACCGCGGGCCCGGGATCCACCGGATCTAGATAACTGATCATAATCAGCCATACCACATTTGTAGAG
GTTTTACTTGCTTTAAAA
