>Addgene plasmid #78924 | pEGFP-RNF138-delta 189-215 | addgene partial sequence | sequence record 150384 | pEGFP-R 5'-acctctacaaatgtggtatg-3'
CCGGGCCCGCGGTACCGTCGACTCAGATGTTTACTTGAAAAGATTCTTCAACAGCAGTTTGGTATTGGGT
TTCTTCATCTAGCTGAAGATTCACAAATTCTCCATAATCAAATTGTGTCACAGGAACTATCTGAAATAGG
TGATTACTGTTACAGTGATCCAGTAAACGCTGTCTGGTAAAATTTGATTCTTGACACAGGGGACACTTAA
AAGTAGGATGACCAGAAGAACTTGTATTCTCTTGGTAAGTTTCTGTGTTATCAGATGTGGATGTTTCACT
CCTATTGCTGTTCCCTACTGAATCTTGAGAGATCTGAAAGTTTGGAATGATAGAAGAAACACCATATTCA
TCCTGATACTTCTTACAAGATTTGTAATGATGTCTCATGCGATAGAATTTAATCTGTTTTGCACAGCATC
TGCAGCTACCAGAAAACTTCCTCATTATATTTTCAAGGTCTAAGGCCCGTTCAGGACATGCTCTCTCTCT
TCTAGTCACATTTCCACGACATAGGGGACAATGTGCTCCGCTTTCCCTCATTGCAGTCAGGAAACATTTT
CTACAGAAAACGTGCTGACAGGCCGTGGTCCGCACGGGCGTTTTGAGCACCTCCTGACAGACGGGGCAGT
AGAAATCATCTTCGGTGTAGGACGTGGCCGCAGAGAGGTCCTCGGCCATAGAATTCGAAGCTTGAGCTCG
AGATCTGAGTCCGGACTTGTACAGCTCGTCCATGCCGAGAGTGATCCCGGCGGCGGTCACGAACTCCAGC
AGGACCATGTGATCGCGCTTCTCGTTGGGGTCTTTGCTCAGG
